Addgene plasmid #67052: pCellFree_G03 VPS29
Purpose: Standard for cell-free expression benchmarking.
Depositing lab: Kirill Alexandrov. Depositing organization: University of Queensland. Publication: Performance benchmarking of four cell-free protein expression systems. Gagoski D, Polinkovsky ME, Mureev S, Kunert A, Johnston W, Gambin Y, Alexandrov K. Biotechnol Bioeng. 2015 Aug 24. doi: 10.1002/bit.25814. PubMed 26301602.
Backbone
  Vector backbone: pCellFree_G03
  Vector type: Cell-free expression
Growth in bacteria
  Bacterial resistance: Ampicillin, 100 μg/mL
  Growth temperature: 37°C
  Growth strain: DH5alpha
  Copy number: High Copy
Gene/Insert
  Gene/Insert name: VPS29 (alt name: Vacuolar protein sorting 29 homolog)
  Species: H. sapiens (human)
  Entrez Gene: VPS29 (a.k.a. DC15, DC7, PEP11)
  Promoter: T7
  Tag / fusion protein: His (N terminal on backbone); EGFP (N terminal on backbone)
  Cloning method: Gateway Cloning
  Sequencing primers: 5′ EGFP-C; 3′ T7 terminal
Terms and licenses: Academic/Nonprofit Terms; Industry Terms: Not Available to Industry
How to cite: pCellFree_G03 VPS29 was a gift from Kirill Alexandrov (Addgene plasmid # 67052 ; http://n2t.net/addgene:67052 ; RRID:Addgene_67052)
