[The description below was written by a language model from this plasmid's Addgene catalogue record.]
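Description:
pCellFree_G03 VPS29 is a cell-free protein expression plasmid built on the pCellFree_G03 backbone. It carries the human VPS29 open reading frame (vacuolar protein sorting 29 homolog, also known as DC15, DC7 or PEP11), which was introduced by Gateway recombination cloning. The plasmid is propagated in E. coli as a high-copy construct under ampicillin selection. The record does not name the origin of replication, and no feature table is available to confirm other backbone elements.

Expression is driven by a T7 promoter, so the template is transcribed by T7 RNA polymerase in coupled in vitro transcription–translation reactions. The use of a T7 terminator primer for 3′ sequencing suggests that a T7 terminator lies downstream of the insert. The backbone supplies two N-terminal fusion partners, a His tag and EGFP, so VPS29 is made as a His-EGFP-VPS29 fusion. The His tag allows metal-affinity capture or detection. EGFP gives a fluorescent readout that can be used to follow the yield and integrity of the translated product without purifying it. The record does not describe any translation-enhancing leader or other regulatory sequences that the backbone may contain.

The stated purpose is to serve as a standard for benchmarking cell-free expression. The plasmid was deposited in connection with a study comparing the performance of four cell-free protein expression systems, where a defined, fluorescently tagged human protein template like this one lets output be compared across different lysates.
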