>Addgene plasmid #67052 | pCellFree_G03 VPS29 | addgene partial sequence | sequence record 118882 | EGFP-N 5'-CGTCGCCGTCCAGCTCGACCAG-3'
TTGCTTGTGCCGTGGTGATGGTGGTGATGGTGGTGACCAGAGGTGCCCATGGTTTCACTTACGTGTTTAA
TGTCTTTACAGACTTTATACATTACTGTCATGGTTAAATAAAATAAAATAAAATAAAATAAAATAAAATA
AAATAAAATAAAATAAAATAAAATAAACTTAAGATGTCCCTATAGTGAGTCGTATTAGACGTCAGGTGGC
ACTTTTCGGGGAAATGTGCGCGGAACCCCTATTTGTTTATTTTTCTAAATACATTCAAATATGTATCCGC
TCATGAGACAATAACCCTGATAAATGCTTCAATAATATTGAAAAAGGAAGAGTATGAGTATTCAACATTT
CCGTGTCGCCCTTATTCCCTTTTTTGCGGCATTTTGCCTTCCTGTTTTTGCTCACCCAGAAACGCTGGTG
AAAGTAAAAGATGCTGAAGATCAGTTGGGTGCACGAGTGGGTTACATCGAACTGGATCTCAACAGCGGTA
AGATCCTTGAGAGTTTTCGCCCCGAAGAACGTTTTCCAATGATGAGCACTTTTAAAGTTCTGCTATGTGG
CGCGGTATTATCCCGTATTGACGCCGGGCAAGAGCAACTCGGTCGCCGCATACACTATTCTCAGAATGAC
TTGGTTGAGTACTCACCAGTCACAGAAAAGCATCTTACGGATGGCATGACAGTAAGAGAATTATGCAGTG
CTGCCATAACCATGAGTGATAACACTGCGGCCAACTTACTTCTGACAACGATCGGAGGACCGAAGGAGCT
AACCGC
