>Addgene plasmid #67052 | pCellFree_G03 VPS29 | addgene partial sequence | sequence record 119988 | T7term 5'-GCTAGTTATTGCTCAGCGG-3'
GGGTACCACGCGTACCCAACACACGGACACATGCACGAACACGCATGCAGAGAGATCATACATCATCTAT
AGAGAAGTACACGTAAAAGTAAGACTCGTCGTCTGCCAGCTACAACCGAGAAGGCGACGTGAAAGGAACA
AGAAAGGAGGAGGAGGGCGGCCGCTTACACCACTTTGTACAAGAAAGTTGGGTAGATGGCAAAGTTAAAC
GGGTACGAAATTCTGCTCGCTACTTCCTGTTCTGCATCCGAGAGGCCAGCTTCCACCACTACACCCCAAC
CAGCGGGAGGTGCTTTTTGCGGGAAACGAGTAGGAACCGTCTGGAAACGGAGGACCGTGCCCCTATCCCC
GGAACATTCGAGGTATAGGACCAAAGGCCTTCCCTGGCTCGGGCGTGCGTGTCTCGTGACAGGTCGGGCT
GCTAGAGGGGCCTTTTTACCCCTTGGATGGCCTCTGGCCCCTTGGGGCCGGGATACGAGACCTAGGCCAG
CCGCACCCAGAGGTGGCCGCTCCCTTCCTTCCCTAGACCTCTTCTGGGCCTTTCCCAGGCCAGCGCCTGG
GCCCTGACGCCGAGGCCTCCGGGATTTCCCAATTCCTCGCCCTCGGCCTCCCCACGGCTCCCAACAACGC
AGCACCCCACCCGAGAGCCAGGCCTTGGTCGCCGCAACTGCAGCCCTCACCATGCCAACTTTTTTGTACA
AACTTGTCGGACCCTGGAAGAGCACCTCCAGCTTGTATAGCTCGTCCATGCCGAGAGTGATCCCGGCGGC
GGTCACGAACTCCAGCAGGACCATGTGATCGCGCTTCTCGTTGGGGTCTTTGCTCAGGGCGGACTGGGTG
CTCAGGTAGTGGTTGTCGGGCAGCAGCACGGGGCCGTCGCCGATGGGGGTGTTCTGCTGGTAGTGGTCGG
CGAGCTGCACGCTGCCGTCCTCGATGTTGTGGCGGATCTTGAAGTTCACCTTGATGCCGTTCTTCTGCTT
G
