>Addgene plasmid #67052 | pCellFree_G03 VPS29 | addgene partial sequence | sequence record 119989 | EGFP-C 5'-CATGGTCCTGCTGGAGTTCGTG-3'
GAGACTTCAGCTGGAGGTGCTCTTCCAGGGTCCGACAAGTTTGTACAAAAAAGTTGGCATGGTGAGGGCT
GCAGTTGCGGCGACCAAGGCCTGGCTCTCGGGTGGGGTGCTGCGTTGTTGGGAGCCGTGGGGAGGCCGAG
GGCGAGGAATTGGGAAATCCCGGAGGCCTCGGCGTCAGGGCCCAGGCGCTGGCCTGGGAAAGGCCCAGAA
GAGGTCTAGGGAAGGAAGGGAGCGGCCACCTCTGGGTGCGGCTGGCCTAGGTCTCGTATCCCGGCCCCAA
GGGGCCAGAGGCCATCCAAGGGGTAAAAAGGCCCCTCTAGCAGCCCGACCTGTCACGAGACACGCACGCC
CGAGCCAGGGAAGGCCTTTGGTCCTATACCTCGAATGTTCCGGGGATAGGGGCACGGTCCTCCGTTTCCA
GACGGTTCCTACTCGTTTCCCGCAAAAAGCACCTCCCGCTGGTTGGGGTGTAGTGGTGGAAGCTGGCCTC
TCGGATGCAGAACAGGAAGTAGCGAGCAGAATTTCGTACCCGTTTAACTTTGCCATCTACCCAACTTTCT
TGTACAAAGTGGTGTAAGCGGCCGCCCTCCTCCTCCTTTCTTGTTCCTTTCACGTCGCCTTCTCGGTTGT
AGCTGGCAGACGACGAGTCTTACTTTTACGTGTACTTCTCTATAGATGATGTATGATCTCTCTGCATGCG
TGTTCGTGCATGTGTCCGTGTGTTGGGTACGCGTGGTACCCTGCAGGAAGGAAGCTGAGTTGGCTGCTGC
CACCGCTGAGCAATAACTAGTAATTACTAGCATAACCCCTTGGGGCCTCTAAACGGGTCTTGAGGGGGTT
TTTTGCTGAAAGGAGGACAGCTGATGATTGTCATGCTTGCCATCTGTTTTCTTGCAAGGTCAGAGGAATT
CGTAATCATGGTCATAGCTGTTTCCTGTGTGAAAATTGTTATCCGCTCACAATTCCACACAACATACGAG
CCGGAAGCAT
